>Addgene plasmid #236509 | GFP-mCGN-Myc | addgene full sequence | sequence record 469302 | Addgene NGS Result
ATGGTGAGCAAGGGCGAGGAGCTGTTCACCGGGGTGGTGCCCATCCTGGTCGAGCTGGACGGCGACGTAA
ACGGCCACAAGTTCAGCGTGTCCGGCGAGGGCGAGGGCGATGCCACCTACGGCAAGCTGACCCTGAAGTT
CATCTGCACCACCGGCAAGCTGCCCGTGCCCTGGCCCACCCTCGTGACCACCCTGACCTACGGCGTGCAG
TGCTTCAGCCGCTACCCCGACCACATGAAGCAGCACGACTTCTTCAAGTCCGCCATGCCCGAAGGCTACG
TCCAGGAGCGCACCATCTTCTTCAAGGACGACGGCAACTACAAGACCCGCGCCGAGGTGAAGTTCGAGGG
CGACACCCTGGTGAACCGCATCGAGCTGAAGGGCATCGACTTCAAGGAGGACGGCAACATCCTGGGGCAC
AAGCTGGAGTACAACTACAACAGCCACAACGTCTATATCATGGCCGACAAGCAGAAGAACGGCATCAAGG
TGAACTTCAAGATCCGCCACAACATCGAGGACGGCAGCGTGCAGCTCGCCGACCACTACCAGCAGAACAC
CCCCATCGGCGACGGCCCCGTGCTGCTGCCCGACAACCACTACCTGAGCACCCAGTCCGCCCTGAGCAAA
GACCCCAACGAGAAGCGCGATCACATGGTCCTGCTGGAGTTCGTGACCGCCGCCGGGATCACTCTCGGCA
TGGACGAGCTGTACAAGAGCGGCCGCATGATGGCTGATCCCCGGGGCCCCGTAGACCATGGAGTTCAAAT
TCGATTTATTACAGAGCCAGAGGGTGCTACTGAAATGGGCACCCTTCGTCGTAGTGGGCGGCGCCCTGCA
AGGGATGCAAGAGCCAGTACCTATGGGGTCGCTGTGCGTGTGCAGGGCATCGCCGGGCAACCGTTTGTGG
TTCTTAACAGTGGAGAGAAAGGGACTGACTCCTTTGGGGTCCAGATCAAAGGGGGCAACAACCGGGGGTC
CCCAGGTGCACTGAGCTCCGATTCAGAGCTCCCCGAAAACCCCTACTCTCAAGTCAAGGGACGTCCTGCC
ACTTCTCGGAGCAGCACATCTGATGAGGAGCCCAAGGACCACTTGAATGGAAAACTGATCCGTTCCCAGT
CGCAAGCCTCTCTGACCGGGCTTGCCTTTATGAGTCCTAGTAATAGGAGCACCAGCTTGCTGGAACTAGC
CCCTAAACCGACTTCCTCGATTAACACCATTGACACTGCCCCCTTGTCTTCAGTGGACTCGCTCATCAAC
AAGTTTGATAGTCAGAAGGGGGGGCAGGTCCGGGGTCGCACTGGGCGCCGCACAAGGACACTTCCCCACG
AACAGCGCAAGCGGAGCCAGAGTCTGGACAGCAGGCTCCCACGGGATACACGTGAGGAACGGGAGCACCA
GTCCGCTAACCACTGGACCCGCGGCACAAAGTATGACAACCATGTGGACAGTTCAAAGAACCCATCGCAG
AAGCAGAGCCCGTTCAGCAGCTTCAGCCGTTCGCGTCAGACTCAAGACTGGGTGCTTCAGAGTTTTGAGG
AGACACGGGATCCAGCCATGGTGCAGTTCAAATCAACTCCAGACCTTCTCAGAGACCAGAGAGAGACAGC
GCCACCAGGCAGTGCGGACCATGTGAAGGCCACCATCTATGGCATCCTAAGGGAGGGAAGCTCGGAGAGT
GAGGCATCTGTGAGGAGGAAAGTTAGTTTGGTGCTGGAGCAAATGCAGCCTCTGGGGATGGTTTCTCCTG
CTTCTACCAAGGCCCTGGCAGGACAGGCTGAGCTTACCCGAAAAATGGAGGAACTTCAGAAGAAGCTGGA
TGAGGAGGTGAAGAAGCGGCAGAAGCTAGAACCATCCAGGGTTGGGCTGGAGAGGCAGCTGGAGGAGAAG
GCTGAAGAGTGCCACCGACTGCAGGAGTTGCTGGAGAGGAGAAAGGGGGAGGTCCAGCAGAGCAGCAAGG
AACTTCAGAACATGAAGCTCCTGCTAGGCCAGGAAGAAGGACTACGGCATGGGCTGGAGGCCCAGGTGAA
GGAGCTACAGCTTAAGCTCAAGCATAGCCAGAGTCCCGATTCTGGAAAGGAAAGTCTCCTAAAGGACTTG
TTAGACACCCGGGAACTTCTAGAAGAACTCTTAGAGGGCAAACAACGAGTAGAGGAGCAGCTCAGGCTGA
GGGAACGGGAGCTGACAGCCCTGAAGGGGGCCCTGAAAGAGGAGGTGGCCTCCCACGACCAGGAGGTGGA
ACATGTCCGGCTGCAGTACCAGCGAGACACGGAGCAGCTTCGCCGGAGCATGCAAGATGCGACCCAGGAC
CATGCTGCACTGGAGGCTGAGAGGCAGAAGATGTCTTCCCTCGTGCGGGAGCTGCAAAGAGAGCTAGAGG
AGACCTCTGAGGAGACAGGGCATTGGCAGAGCATGTTCCAGAAGAACAAGGAAGAGCTGAGAGCCACCAA
GCAGGAACTGCTGCAACTGCGGATGGAGAAGGAGGAGATGGAAGAGGAACTTGGGGAGAAGATGGAGGTC
TTACAGAGGGACTTAGAGCAGGCCCGAGCCAGTACAAGAGATACTCACCAGGTTGAGGAACTTAAAAAGG
AGCTTCGACGCACCCAGGGGGAGCTTAAAGAGCTTCAGGCAGAGCAGCAGAACCAGGAGGTGACTGGGCG
ACACCAGAACCAGGTGTTAGAGAAGCAGCTGGCAGCGCTGAGGGAGGAGGCTGATCGAGGCCGAGAGCTG
GAGCAGCAGAACCTCCAGCTACAAAAGACCCTGCAGCAACTGCGGCAGGACTGTGAAGAGGCTTCCAAGG
CTAAGGTGGCATCAGAGACAGAGGCCATGGTGCTGGGGCAGCGTCGGGCAACCGTGGAAACCACACTTCG
GGAGACACAAGAGGAAAATGACGAATTCCGAAGGCGCATCCTGGGTCTGGAGCAGCAGTTGAAGGAGGCC
CGAGGTCTGGCGGAAGGTGGGGAAGCGGTGGAGGCACGGCTTCGGGACAAAGTGCATCGGCTGGAGGTAG
AGAAACAGCAGCTGGAAGAGGCTTTGAATGCTGCCCGGGAGGAGGAGGGGAACCTGGCAGCAGCCAAGCG
GGCTCTGGAGGTCCGGCTAGATGAGGCCCAGCGGGGGCTGGCACGCCTTGGGCAGGAACAGCAAGCACTG
AACCGGGCCCTAGAGGAAGAGGGGAAGCAGCGGGAGGCTCTCCGGAGGAGCAAGGCAGAGTTGGAGGAGC
AGAAGCGTTTGCTGAACAGGACTGTAGACCGACTCAACAAAGAGCTGGAGCAGATTGGGGATGACTCCAA
GCTAGCCCTGCAGCAGCTCCAGGCTCAGATGGAAGATTACAAGGAAAAGGCCCGGAAGGAAGTAGCTGAT
GCCCAGCGTCAGGCCAAGGATTGGGCCAGTGAGGCTGAAAAGAATTCAGGGGGGCTGAGCCGGCTTCAGG
ATGAGCTGCAAAGGCTGCGGCAAGCCCTGCAGACATCCCAGGCTGAGCGGGACACAGCCAGGCTGGACAA
AGAGCTGCTGGCCCAGCGACTGCAGGGTCTAGAGCAAGAGGCTGAGAACAAGAAACGCTTCCAGGACGAC
AAGGCTCGACAGCTGAAGAGCCTAGAGGAGAAAGTCTCGCGGCTGGAAGCGGAGTTAGATGAAGAAAAGA
ACACTGTGGAACTGTTAACAGATCGGGTGAACCGTGGCCGGGATCAGGTGGATCAACTGAGGACAGAGCT
CATGCAGGAGAGATCTGCTCGACAGGACTTGGAGTGTGACAAAATCTCCTTGGAGAGACAGAACAAGGAT
TTGAAGACCCGGTTGGCCAGTTCAGAGGGCTTCCAGAAACCCAGCGCTAGCCTCTCCCAGCTTGAGTCCC
AGAATCAGCTGCTGCAAGAGCGGCTGCAAGCTGAAGAGAGAGAGAAGACAGTTCTGCAGTCCACCAATCG
CAAACTAGAACGGAGGGTTAAGGAGCTCTCCATCCAGATTGATGATGAACGGCAGCATGTCAACGACCAG
AAGGACCAGCTAACCCTGAGGGTGAAGGCTTTGAAGCGGCAGGTGGATGAAGCAGAAGAGGAAATTGAGC
GGCTGGACAGCCTGAGGAAGAAGGCACAGCGGGAACTGGAGGAACAGCATGAGGTCAATGAACAGCTCCA
AGCCCGGATCAAATCCTTGGAAAAGGATGCCTGGCGGAAAGCTTCCCGCTCAGCTGCTGAGTCAGCCCTC
AAACAAGAGGGGCTGAGCTCTGATGAGGAGTTTGACAACGTCTACGACCCCTCATCCATTGCATCACTGC
TTACTGAGAGCAACCTGCAGACTAGCTCATGTATCGATGAACAAAAACTCATCTCAGAAGAGGATCTGAA
TTAGGTCGACCTCGAGGGGGGGCCCGGTACCAAGCTTGGGCCCGAACAAAAACTCATCTCAGAAGAGGAT
CTGAATAGCGCCGTCGACCATCATCATCATCATCATTGAGTTTAAACGGTCTCCAGCTTAAGTTTAAACC
GCTGATCAGCCTCGACTGTGCCTTCTAGTTGCCAGCCATCTGTTGTTTGCCCCTCCCCCGTGCCTTCCTT
GACCCTGGAAGGTGCCACTCCCACTGTCCTTTCCTAATAAAATGAGGAAATTGCATCGCATTGTCTGAGT
AGGTGTCATTCTATTCTGGGGGGTGGGGTGGGGCAGGACAGCAAGGGGGAGGATTGGGAAGACAATAGCA
GGCATGCTGGGGATGCGGTGGGCTCTATGGCTTCTGAGGCGGAAAGAACCAGCTGGGGCTCTAGGGGGTA
TCCCC
[124 nt withheld, positions 4766-4889]
C
[91 nt withheld, positions 4891-4981]
A
[49 nt withheld, positions 4983-5031]
CCTTTGACGTTGGAGTCCACGTTCTTT
[37 nt withheld, positions 5059-5095]
ACCCTATCTCGGTCTATTCTTTTGATTTATAAGGGATTTTGCCGATTTCGGCCTATTGGTTAAAAAATGA
GCTGATTTAACAAAAATTTAACGCGAATTAATTCTGTGGAATGTGTGTCAGTTAGGGTGTGGAAAGTCCC
CAGGCTCCCCAGCAGGCAGAAGTATGCAAAGCATGCATCTCAATTAGTCAGCAACCAGGTGTGGAAAGTC
CCCAGGCTCCCCAGCAGGCAGAAGTATGCAAAGCATGCATCTCAATTAGTCAGCAACCATAGTCCCGCCC
CTAACTCCGCCCATCCCGCCCCTAACTCCGCCCAGTTCCGCCCATTCTCCGCCCCATGGCTGACTAATTT
TTTTTATTTATGCAGAGGCCGAGGCCGCCTCTGCCTCTGAGCTATTCCAGAAGTAGTGAGGAGGCTTTTT
TGGAGGCCTAGGCTTTTGCAAAAAGCTCCCGGGAGCTTGTATATCCATTTTCGGATCTGATCAAGAGACA
GGATGAGGATCGTTTCGCATGATTGAACAAGATGGATTGCACGCAGGTTCTCCGGCCGCTTGGGTGGAGA
GGCTATTCGGCTATGACTGGGCACAACAGACAATCGGCTGCTCTGATGCCGCCGTGTTCCGGCTGTCAGC
GCAGGGGCGCCCGGTTCTTTTTGTCAAGACCGACCTGTCCGGTGCCCTGAATGAACTGCAGGACGAGGCA
GCGCGGCTATCGTGGCTGGCCACGACGGGCGTTCCTTGCGCAGCTGTGCTCGACGTTGTCACTGAAGCGG
GAAGGGACTGGCTGCTATTGGGCGAAGTGCCGGGGCAGGATCTCCTGTCATCTCACCTTGCTCCTGCCGA
GAAAGTATCCATCATGGCTGATGCAATGCGGCGGCTGCATACGCTTGATCCGGCTACCTGCCCATTCGAC
CACCAAGCGAAACATCGCATCGAGCGAGCACGTACTCGGATGGAAGCCGGTCTTGTCGATCAGGATGATC
TGGACGAAGAGCATCAGGGGCTCGCGCCAGCCGAACTGTTCGCCAGGCTCAAGGCGCGCATGCCCGACGG
CGAGGATCTCGTCGTGACCCATGGCGATGCCTGCTTGCCGAATATCATGGTGGAAAATGGCCGCTTTTCT
GGATTCATCGACTGTGGCCGGCTGGGTGTGGCGGACCGCTATCAGGACATAGCGTTGGCTACCCGTGATA
TTGCTGAAGAGCTTGGCGGCGAATGGGCTGACCGCTTCCTCGTGCTTTACGGTATCGCCGCTCCCGATTC
GCAGCGCATCGCCTTCTATCGCCTTCTTGACGAGTTCTTCTGAGCGGGACTCTGGGGTTCGAAATGACCG
ACCAAGCGACGCCCAACCTGCCATCACGAGATTTCGATTCCACCGCCGCCTTCTATGAAAGGTTGGGCTT
CGGAATCGTTTTCCGGGACGCCGGCTGGATGATCCTCCAGCGCGGGGATCTCATGCTGGAGTTCTTCGCC
CACCCCAACTTGTTTATTGCAGCTTATAATGGTTACAAATAAAGCAATAGCATCACAAATTTCACAAATA
AAGCATTTTTTTCACTGCATTCTAGTTGTGGTTTGTCCAAACTCATCAATGTATCTTATCATGTCTGTAT
ACCGTCGACCTCTAGCTAGAGCTTGGCGTAATCATGGTCATAGCTGTTTCCTGTGTGAAATTGTTATCCG
CTCACAATTCCACACAACATACGAGCCGGAAGCATAAAGTGTAAAGCCTGGGGTGCCTAATGAGTGAGCT
AACTCACATTAATTGCGTTGCGCTCACTGCCCGCTTTCCAGTCGGGAAACCTGTCGTGCCAGCTGCATTA
ATGAATCGGCCAACGCGCGGGGAGAGGCGGTTTGCGTATTGGGCGCTCTTCCGCTTCCTCGCTCACTGAC
TCGCTGCGCTCGGTCGTTCGGCTGCGGCGAGCGGTATCAGCTCACTCAAAGGCGGTAATACGGTTATCCA
CAGAATCAGGGGATAACGCAGGAAAGAACATGTGAGCAAAAGGCCAGCAAAAGGCCAGGAACCGTAAAAA
GGCCGCGTTGCTGGCGTTTTTCCATAGGCTCCGCCCCCCTGACGAGCATCACAAAAATCGACGCTCAAGT
CAGAGGTGGCGAAACCCGACAGGACTATAAAGATACCAGGCGTTTCCCCCTGGAAGCTCCCTCGTGCGCT
CTCCTGTTCCGACCCTGCCGCTTACCGGATACCTGTCCGCCTTTCTCCCTTCGGGAAGCGTGGCGCTTTC
TCATAGCTCACGCTGTAGGTATCTCAGTTCGGTGTAGGTCGTTCGCTCCAAGCTGGGCTGTGTGCACGAA
CCCCCCGTTCAGCCCGACCGCTGCGCCTTATCCGGTAACTATCGTCTTGAGTCCAACCCGGTAAGACACG
ACTTATCGCCACTGGCAGCAGCCACTGGTAACAGGATTAGCAGAGCGAGGTATGTAGGCGGTGCTACAGA
GTTCTTGAAGTGGTGGCCTAACTACGGCTACACTAGAAGAACAGTATTTGGTATCTGCGCTCTGCTGAAG
CCAGTTACCTTCGGAAAAAGAGTTGGTAGCTCTTGATCCGGCAAACAAACCACCGCTGGTAGCGGTGGTT
TTTTTGTTTGCAAGCAGCAGATTACGCGCAGAAAAAAAGGATCTCAAGAAGATCCTTTGATCTTTTCTAC
GGGGTCTGACGCTCAGTGGAACGAAAACTCACGTTAAGGGATTTTGGTCATGAGATTATCAAAAAGGATC
TTCACCTAGATCCTTTTAAATTAAAAATGAAGTTTTAAATCAATCTAAAGTATATATGAGTAAACTTGGT
CTGACAGTTACCAATGCTTAATCAGTGAGGCACCTATCTCAGCGATCTGTCTATTTCGTTCATCCATAGT
TGCCTGACTCCCCGTCGTGTAGATAACTACGATACGGGAGGGCTTACCATCTGGCCCCAGTGCTGCAATG
ATACCGCGAGACCCACGCTCACCGGCTCCAGATTTATCAGCAATAAACCAGCCAGCCGGAAGGGCCGAGC
GCAGAAGTGGTCCTGCAACTTTATCCGCCTCCATCCAGTCTATTAATTGTTGCCGGGAAGCTAGAGTAAG
TAGTTCGCCAGTTAATAGTTTGCGCAACGTTGTTGCCATTGCTACAGGCATCGTGGTGTCACGCTCGTCG
TTTGGTATGGCTTCATTCAGCTCCGGTTCCCAACGATCAAGGCGAGTTACATGATCCCCCATGTTGTGCA
AAAAAGCGGTTAGCTCCTTCGGTCCTCCGATCGTTGTCAGAAGTAAGTTGGCCGCAGTGTTATCACTCAT
GGTTATGGCAGCACTGCATAATTCTCTTACTGTCATGCCATCCGTAAGATGCTTTTCTGTGACTGGTGAG
TACTCAACCAAGTCATTCTGAGAATAGTGTATGCGGCGACCGAGTTGCTCTTGCCCGGCGTCAATACGGG
ATAATACCGCGCCACATAGCAGAACTTTAAAAGTGCTCATCATTGGAAAACGTTCTTCGGGGCGAAAACT
CTCAAGGATCTTACCGCTGTTGAGATCCAGTTCGATGTAACCCACTCGTGCACCCAACTGATCTTCAGCA
TCTTTTACTTTCACCAGCGTTTCTGGGTGAGCAAAAACAGGAAGGCAAAATGCCGCAAAAAAGGGAATAA
GGGCGACACGGAAATGTTGAATACTCATACTCTTCCTTTTTCAATATTATTGAAGCATTTATCAGGGTTA
TTGTCTCATGAGCGGATACATATTTGAATGTATTTAGAAAAATAAACAAATAGGGGTTCCGCGCACATTT
CCCCGAAAAGTGCCACCTGACGTCGACGGATCGGGAGATCTCCCGATCCCCTATGGTGCACTCTCAGTAC
AATCTGCTCTGATGCCGCATAGTTAAGCCAGTATCTGCTCCCTGCTTGTGTGTTGGAGGTCGCTGAGTAG
TGCGCGAGCAAAATTTAAGCTACAACAAGGCAAGGCTTGACCGACAATTGCATGAAGAATCTGCTTAGGG
TTAGGCGTTTTGCGCTGCTTCGCGATGTACGGGCCAGATATACGCGTTGACATTGATTATTGACTAGTTA
TTAATAGTAATCAATTACGGGGTCATTAGTTCATAGCCCATATATGGAGTTCCGCGTTACATAACTTACG
GTAAATGGCCCGCCTGGCTGACCGCCCAACGACCCCCGCCCATTGACGTCAATAATGACGTATGTTCCCA
TAGTAACGCCAATAGGGACTTTCCATTGACGTCAATGGGTGGAGTATTTACGGTAAACTGCCCACTTGGC
AGTACATCAAGTGTATCATATGCCAAGTACGCCCCCTATTGACGTCAATGACGGTAAATGGCCCGCCTGG
CATTATGCCCAGTACATGACCTTATGGGACTTTCCTACTTGGCAGTACATCTACGTATTAGTCATCGCTA
TTACCATGGTGATGCGGTTTTGGCAGTACATCAATGGGCGTGGATAGCGGTTTGACTCACGGGGATTTCC
AAGTCTCCACCCCATTGACGTCAATGGGAGTTTGTTTTGGCACCAAAATCAACGGGACTTTCCAAAATGT
CGTAACAACTCCGCCCCATTGACGCAAATGGGCGGTAGGCGTGTACGGTGGGAGGTCTATATAAGCAGAG
CTCTCTGGCTAACTAGAGAACCCACTGCTTACTGGCTTATCGAAATTAATACGACTCACTATAGGGAGAC
CCAAGCTGGCTAGCGTTTAAACGGGCCCTCTAGAACTAGTGGATCCGCCACC
Features (pLannotate 1.2.2; 24 found; start..end, strand, type, name):
      1..717     +  CDS            EGFP: EGFP is a basic (constitutively fluorescent) green fluorescent protein published in 1996, derived from Aequorea victoria. It is reported to be a rapidly-maturing weak dimer with moderate acid sensitivity.
    730..4302    +  CDS            Cgn: CING_MOUSE - Also known as Kiaa1319. Experimental evidence at protein level: Swiss-Prot protein existence level 1. Probably plays a role in the formation and regulation of the tight junction (TJ) paracellular permeability barrier. From Mus musculus (Mouse).
   4345..4371    +  misc_feature   MCS (fragment): pBluescript multiple cloning site
   4429..4446    +  CDS            capTEV™ (fragment): composite tag for in vivo biotinylation, TEV protease cleavage, and 6xHis tagging
   4496..4720    +  polyA_signal   bGH poly(A) signal: bovine growth hormone polyadenylation signal
   4724..4745    +  promoter       SV40 promoter (fragment): SV40 enhancer and early promoter
   4766..5194    +  rep_origin     f1 ori (sequence partly withheld): f1 bacteriophage origin of replication; arrow indicates direction of (+) strand synthesis
   5208..5537    +  promoter       SV40 promoter: SV40 enhancer and early promoter
   5604..6395    +  CDS            neo: KKA2_KLEPN - Also known as kan, nptII. Experimental evidence at protein level: Swiss-Prot protein existence level 1. Resistance to kanamycin, neomycin, paromomycin, ribostamycin, butirosin and gentamicin B. From Klebsiella pneumoniae.
   6419..6577    +  CDS            ble (fragment): BLE_KLEPN - Experimental evidence at protein level: Swiss-Prot protein existence level 1. Binding protein with a strong affinity to the bleomycin family of antibiotics. Binds to CL990; an antimitotic-antibiotic compound. From Klebsiella pneumoniae.
   6572..6693    +  polyA_signal   SV40 poly(A) signal: SV40 polyadenylation signal
   6766..6782    -  protein_bind   lac operator: The lac repressor binds to the lac operator to inhibit transcription in E. coli. This inhibition can be relieved by adding lactose or isopropyl-β-D-thiogalactopyranoside (IPTG). lac repressor encoded by lacI
   6790..6820    -  promoter       lac promoter: promoter for the E. coli lac operon
   6835..6856    -  protein_bind   CAP binding site: CAP binding activates transcription in the presence of cAMP. E. coli catabolite activator protein
   6869..6961    -  CDS            lacI (fragment): lac repressor; lacI; The lac repressor binds to the lac operator to inhibit transcription in E. coli. This inhibition can be relieved by adding lactose or isopropyl-β-D-thiogalactopyranoside (IPTG).
   7144..7732    -  rep_origin     ori: high-copy-number ColE1/pMB1/pBR322/pUC origin of replication
   7903..8763    -  CDS            AmpR: β-lactamase; bla; confers resistance to ampicillin, carbenicillin, and related antibiotics
   8764..8868    -  promoter       AmpR promoter: bla
   8927..8979    -  misc_feature   bom (fragment): basis of mobility region from pBR322
   9134..9513    +  enhancer       CMV enhancer: human cytomegalovirus immediate early enhancer
   9514..9717    +  promoter       CMV promoter: human cytomegalovirus (CMV) immediate early promoter
   9713..9746    +  LTR            5' LTR (truncated) (fragment): truncated 5' long terminal repeat (LTR) from HIV-1
   9762..9780    +  promoter       T7 promoter: promoter for bacteriophage T7 RNA polymerase
   9813..9831    +  misc_feature   MCS (fragment): pBluescript multiple cloning site
