[The description below was written by a language model from this plasmid's Addgene catalogue record and pLannotate feature annotations shown in this document.]
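Description:
GFP-mCGN-Myc is a mammalian expression plasmid built on a pcDNA3.1-type backbone (recorded as pCDNA3.1A) for producing wild-type mouse cingulin (Cgn), a tight junction protein thought to contribute to the formation and regulation of the paracellular permeability barrier. The sequenced plasmid is about 9.8 kb. In bacteria it is maintained at high copy through a ColE1/pUC-type origin and selected with ampicillin via the β-lactamase gene. An f1 origin is also present.

The payload is a single fusion reading frame. EGFP sits at the N terminus and is followed after a short linker by the roughly 3.6 kb Cgn coding sequence, which was inserted by restriction cloning between NotI and ClaI sites. The catalogue entry lists a C-terminal Myc tag. The automated feature table does not annotate a Myc epitope by name, but it picks up a short His-tag-like fragment downstream of the insert, which would fit the Myc/His tag region of this backbone family, although the record does not confirm this. Transcription is driven by the human CMV immediate-early enhancer and promoter and terminated by the bovine growth hormone polyadenylation signal. A T7 promoter lies just upstream of the fusion. A separate cassette with the SV40 early promoter, the neomycin phosphotransferase gene and the SV40 poly(A) signal allows G418 selection of stably transfected cells. Small annotated fragments such as the HIV LTR, ble and lacI pieces appear to be backbone remnants or short sequence matches rather than functional elements.

The construct is intended for expressing fluorescently tagged cingulin in mammalian cells. GFP allows localisation imaging and the epitope tags allow detection or pulldown, in keeping with the associated study of cingulin binding to the scaffolding protein ZO-1 at tight junctions.
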