Addgene plasmid #236509: GFP-mCGN-Myc
Purpose: For expression of mCingulin in mammalian cells
Depositing lab: Sandra Citi. Depositing organization: University of Geneva. Publication: Cingulin binds to the ZU5 domain of scaffolding protein ZO-1 to promote its extended conformation, stabilization, and tight junction accumulation. Vasileva E, Spadaro D, Rouaud F, King JM, Flinois A, Shah J, Sluysmans S, Mean I, Jond L, Turner JR, Citi S. J Biol Chem. 2022 Apr;298(4):101797. doi: 10.1016/j.jbc.2022.101797. Epub 2022 Mar 5. PubMed 35259394.
Backbone
  Vector backbone: pCDNA3.1A
  Vector type: Mammalian Expression
Growth in bacteria
  Bacterial resistance: Ampicillin, 100 μg/mL
  Growth temperature: 37°C
  Growth strain: DH5alpha
  Copy number: High Copy
Gene/Insert
  Gene/Insert name: CGN
  Species: M. musculus (mouse)
  Insert size (bp): 3576
  Mutation: WT
  Entrez Gene: Cgn (a.k.a. AI647528, AI987749, MGC118157, 6330408J11Rik)
  Tag / fusion protein: GFP (N terminal on insert); Myc (C terminal on insert)
  Cloning method: Restriction Enzyme; 5′ cloning site Not1 (unknown if destroyed); 3′ cloning site Cla1 (unknown if destroyed)
Terms and licenses: Academic/Nonprofit Terms; Industry Terms: Not Available to Industry
Depositor comments: S2398 (Plasmid collection number)
How to cite: GFP-mCGN-Myc was a gift from Sandra Citi (Addgene plasmid # 236509 ; http://n2t.net/addgene:236509 ; RRID:Addgene_236509)
